Addgene plasmid #35344: pBbB2c-GFP
Depositing lab: Jay Keasling. Depositing organization: University of California, Berkeley. Publication: BglBrick vectors and datasheets: A synthetic biology platform for gene expression. Lee TS, Krupa RA, Zhang F, Hajimorad M, Holtz WJ, Prasad N, Lee SK, Keasling JD. J Biol Eng. 2011 Sep 20;5:12. 10.1186/1754-1611-5-12 PubMed 21933410.
Backbone
  Vector backbone: pBb
  Backbone size w/o insert (bp): 3104
  Vector type: Bacterial Expression, Synthetic Biology
Growth in bacteria
  Bacterial resistance: Chloramphenicol, 25 μg/mL
  Growth temperature: 37°C
  Growth strain: DH5alpha
  Copy number: Low Copy
Gene/Insert
  Gene/Insert name: GFP (alt name: JBEI Part ID: JPUB_000110)
  Species: Synthetic
  Insert size (bp): 717
  Promoter: Tet
  Cloning method: Restriction Enzyme
  Sequencing primers: 5′ GFP-R; 3′ GFP-F
Terms and licenses: Academic/Nonprofit Terms; Industry Terms: Not Available to Industry
Depositor comments: JBEI Part ID: JPUB_000110; Origin: BBR1
How to cite: pBbB2c-GFP was a gift from Jay Keasling (Addgene plasmid # 35344 ; http://n2t.net/addgene:35344 ; RRID:Addgene_35344)
