[The description below was written by a language model from this plasmid's Addgene catalogue record and pLannotate feature annotations shown in this document.]
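Description:
pBbB2c-GFP is a 3,821 bp bacterial expression plasmid from the BglBrick (pBb) family of modular synthetic biology vectors, in which origin, promoter system and resistance marker are combined as interchangeable modules. In this member the replication module is the broad-host-range pBBR1 system from Bordetella bronchiseptica, annotated as a pBBR1 oriV fragment together with the Rep protein gene that the origin requires. The record lists it as low copy. Selection is by chloramphenicol, through a chloramphenicol acetyltransferase (cat) gene driven by its own promoter and followed by a lambda t0 terminator that insulates it from the neighbouring replication region.

The expression module is a tetracycline-regulated cassette. A Tn10-derived tetR gene lies on the reverse strand and is transcribed divergently from the overlapping tetR/tetA promoter region, which drives the payload in the forward direction. TetR binds the tet operator and represses transcription, and adding tetracycline or an analogue relieves this repression, so output can be induced. The payload is a 717 bp GFP coding sequence, described as synthetic in the catalogue and recognised by the annotation software as an Aequorea victoria-derived GFP variant. It is followed by tandem rrnB T1 and T7Te terminators to stop read-through into the backbone.

With GFP as the insert, the plasmid serves as a reporter version of this vector configuration, suited to characterising the expression behaviour of the Tet promoter and BBR1 origin combination. It can also serve as a parent vector in which the reporter is replaced by a gene of interest using restriction enzyme cloning.
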