Features (pLannotate 1.2.2; 10 found; start..end, strand, type, name):
      7..630     -  CDS            TetR: tetracycline repressor TetR; tetR from transposon Tn10; TetR binds to the tetracycline operator tetO to inhibit transcription. This inhibition can be relieved by adding tetracycline or doxycycline.
    649..704     +  promoter       tetR/tetA promoters: tetR; overlapping promoters for bacterial tetR and tetA
    742..1455    +  CDS            &alpha;GFP: &alpha;GFP is a basic (constitutively fluorescent) long stokes shift fluorescent protein published in 1996, derived from Aequorea victoria.
   1491..1562    +  terminator     rrnB T1 terminator: transcription terminator T1 from the E. coli rrnB gene
   1578..1605    +  terminator     T7Te terminator: phage T7 early transcription terminator
   1672..2334    -  CDS            pBBR1 Rep: replication protein for the broad-host-range plasmid pBBR1 from Bordetella bronchiseptica
   2335..2908    -  rep_origin     pBBR1 oriV (fragment): replication origin of the broad-host-range plasmid pBBR1 from Bordetella bronchiseptica; requires the pBBR1 Rep protein for replication
   2921..3015    -  terminator     lambda t0 terminator: transcription terminator from phage lambda
   3039..3695    -  CDS            cat: CAT_ECOLX - Experimental evidence at protein level: Swiss-Prot protein existence level 1. This enzyme is an effector of chloramphenicol resistance in bacteria. From Escherichia coli. This protein is used as a marker in many commonly used cloning vectors, such as pACYC184.
   3696..3798    -  promoter       cat promoter: promoter of the E. coli cat gene encoding chloramphenicol acetyltransferase
>Addgene plasmid #35344 | pBbB2c-GFP | depositor full sequence | sequence record 43011 | pBbB2c-GFP sequence 3821 bps
GACGTCTTAAGACCCACTTTCACATTTAAGTTGTTTTTCTAATCCGCATATGATCAATTCAAGGCCGAAT
AAGAAGGCTGGCTCTGCACCTTGGTGATCAAATAATTCGATAGCTTGTCGTAATAATGGCGGCATACTAT
CAGTAGTAGGTGTTTCCCTTTCTTCTTTAGCGACTTGATGCTCTTGATCTTCCAATACGCAACCTAAAGT
AAAATGCCCCACAGCGCTGAGTGCATATAATGCATTCTCTAGTGAAAAACCTTGTTGGCATAAAAAGGCT
AATTGATTTTCGAGAGTTTCATACTGTTTTTCTGTAGGCCGTGTACCTAAATGTACTTTTGCTCCATCGC
GATGACTTAGTAAAGCACATCTAAAACTTTTAGCGTTATTACGTAAAAAATCTTGCCAGCTTTCCCCTTC
TAAAGGGCAAAAGTGAGTATGGTGCCTATCTAACATCTCAATGGCTAAGGCGTCGAGCAAAGCCCGCTTA
TTTTTTACATGCCAATACAATGTAGGCTGCTCTACACCTAGCTTCTGGGCGAGTTTACGGGTTGTTAAAC
CTTCGATTCCGACCTCATTAAGCAGCTCTAATGCGCTGTTAATCACTTTACTTTTATCTAATCTAGACAT
CATTAATTCCTAATTTTTGTTGACACTCTATCGTTGATAGAGTTATTTTACCACTCCCTATCAGTGATAG
AGAAAAGAATTCAAAAGATCTTTTAAGAAGGAGATATACATATGAGTAAAGGAGAAGAACTTTTCACTGG
AGTTGTCCCAATTCTTGTTGAATTAGATGGTGATGTTAATGGGCACAAATTTTCTGTCAGTGGAGAGGGT
GAAGGTGATGCAACATACGGAAAACTTACCCTTAAATTTATTTGCACTACTGGAAAACTACCTGTTCCGT
GGCCAACACTTGTCACTACTTTCTCTTATGGTGTTCAATGCTTTTCCCGTTATCCGGATCACATGAAACG
GCATGACTTTTTCAAGAGTGCCATGCCCGAAGGTTATGTACAGGAACGCACTATATCTTTCAAAGATGAC
GGGAACTACAAGACGCGTGCTGAAGTCAAGTTTGAAGGTGATACCCTTGTTAATCGTATCGAGTTAAAAG
GTATTGATTTTAAAGAAGATGGAAACATTCTCGGACACAAACTGGAGTACAACTATAACTCACACAATGT
ATACATCACGGCAGACAAACAAAAGAATGGAATCAAAGCTAACTTCAAAATTCGCCACAACATTGAAGAT
GGCTCCGTTCAACTAGCAGACCATTATCAACAAAATACTCCAATTGGCGATGGCCCTGTCCTTTTACCAG
ACAACCATTACCTGTCCACACAATCTGCCCTTTCGAAAGATCCCAACGAAAAGCGTGACCACATGGTCCT
TCTTGAGTTTGTAACTGCTGCTGGGATTACACATGGCATGGATGAGCTCTACAAATAAGGATCCAAACTC
GAGTAAGGATCTCCAGGCATCAAATAAAACGAAAGGCTCAGTCGAAAGACTGGGCCTTTCGTTTTATCTG
TTGTTTGTCGGTGAACGCTCTCTACTAGAGTCACACTGGCTCACCTTCGGGTGGGCCTTTCTGCGTTTAT
ACCTAGGCTACAGCCGATAGTCTGGAACAGCGCACTTACGGGTTGCTGCGCAACCCAAGTGCTACCGGCG
CGGCAGCGTGACCCGTGTCGGCGGCTCCAACGGCTCGCCATCGTCCAGAAAACACGGCTCATCGGGCATC
GGCAGGCGCTGCTGCCCGCGCCGTTCCCATTCCTCCGTTTCGGTCAAGGCTGGCAGGTCTGGTTCCATGC
CCGGAATGCCGGGCTGGCTGGGCGGCTCCTCGCCGGGGCCGGTCGGTAGTTGCTGCTCGCCCGGATACAG
GGTCGGGATGCGGCGCAGGTCGCCATGCCCCAACAGCGATTCGTCCTGGTCGTCGTGATCAACCACCACG
GCGGCACTGAACACCGACAGGCGCAACTGGTCGCGGGGCTGGCCCCACGCCACGCGGTCATTGACCACGT
AGGCCAACACGGTGCCGGGGCCGTTGAGCTTCACGACGGAGATCCAGCGCTCGGCCACCAAGTCCTTGAC
TGCGTATTGGACCGTCCGCAAAGAACGTCCGATGAGCTTGGAAAGTGTCTTCTGGCTGACCACCACGGCG
TTCTGGTGGCCCATCTGCGCCACGAGGTGATGCAGCAGCATTGCCGCCGTGGGTTTCCTCGCAATAAGCC
CGGCCCACGCCTCATGCGCTTTGCGTTCCGTTTGCACCCAGTGACCGGGCTTGTTCTTGGCTTGAATGCC
GATTTCTCTGGACTGCGTGGCCATGCTTATCTCCATGCGGTAGGGGTGCCGCACGGTTGCGGCACCATGC
GCAATCAGCTGCAACTTTTCGGCAGCGCGACAACAATTATGCGTTGCGTAAAAGTGGCAGTCAATTACAG
ATTTTCTTTAACCTACGCAATGAGCTATTGCGGGGGGTGCCGCAATGAGCTGTTGCGTACCCCCCTTTTT
TAAGTTGTTGATTTTTAAGTCTTTCGCATTTCGCCCTATATCTAGTTCTTTGGTGCCCAAAGAAGGGCAC
CCCTGCGGGGTTCCCCCACGCCTTCGGCGCGGCTCCCCCTCCGGCAAAAAGTGGCCCCTCCGGGGCTTGT
TGATCGACTGCGCGGCCTTCGGCCTTGCCCAAGGTGGCGCTGCCCCCTTGGAACCCCCGCACTCGCCGCC
GTGAGGCTCGGGGGGCAGGCGGGCGGGCTTCGCCCTTCGACTGCCCCCACTCGCATAGGCTTGGGTCGTT
CCAGGCGCGTCAAGGCCAAGCCGCTGCGCGGTCGCTGCGCGAGCCTTGACCCGCCTTCCACTTGGTGTCC
AACCGGCAAGCGAAGCGCGCAGGCCGCAGGCCGGAGGCACTAGTGCTTGGATTCTCACCAATAAAAAACG
CCCGGCGGCAACCGAGCGTTCTGAACAAATCCAGATGGAGTTCTGAGGTCATTACTGGATCTATCAACAG
GAGTCCAAGCGAGCTCGATATCAAATTACGCCCCGCCCTGCCACTCATCGCAGTACTGTTGTAATTCATT
AAGCATTCTGCCGACATGGAAGCCATCACAAACGGCATGATGAACCTGAATCGCCAGCGGCATCAGCACC
TTGTCGCCTTGCGTATAATATTTGCCCATGGTGAAAACGGGGGCGAAGAAGTTGTCCATATTGGCCACGT
TTAAATCAAAACTGGTGAAACTCACCCAGGGATTGGCTGAGACGAAAAACATATTCTCAATAAACCCTTT
AGGGAAATAGGCCAGGTTTTCACCGTAACACGCCACATCTTGCGAATATATGTGTAGAAACTGCCGGAAA
TCGTCGTGGTATTCACTCCAGAGCGATGAAAACGTTTCAGTTTGCTCATGGAAAACGGTGTAACAAGGGT
GAACACTATCCCATATCACCAGCTCACCGTCTTTCATTGCCATACGAAATTCCGGATGAGCATTCATCAG
GCGGGCAAGAATGTGAATAAAGGCCGGATAAAACTTGTGCTTATTTTTCTTTACGGTCTTTAAAAAGGCC
GTAATATCCAGCTGAACGGTCTGGTTATAGGTACATTGAGCAACTGACTGAAATGCCTCAAAATGTTCTT
TACGATGCCATTGGGATATATCAACGGTGGTATATCCAGTGATTTTTTTCTCCATTTTAGCTTCCTTAGC
TCCTGAAAATCTCGATAACTCAAAAAATACGCCCGGTAGTGATCTTATTTCATTATGGTGAAAGTTGGAA
CCTCTTACGTGCCGATCAACGTCTCATTTTCGCCAGATATC
