>Addgene plasmid #35344 | pBbB2c-GFP | addgene partial sequence | sequence record 43689 | GFP-F 5'-GGTCCTTCTTGAGTTTGTAAC-3'
GCTCTACAAATAAGGATCCAAACTCGAGTAAGGATCTCCAGGCATCAAATAAAACGAAAGGCTCAGTCGA
AAGACTGGGCCTTTCGTTTTATCTGTTGTTTGTCGGTGAACGCTCTCTACTAGAGTCACACTGGCTCACC
TTCGGGTGGGCCTTTCTGCGTTTATACCTAGGCTACAGCCGATAGTCTGGAACAGCGCACTTACGGGTTG
CTGCGCAACCCAAGTGCTACCGGCGCGGCAGCGTGACCCGTGTCGGCGGCTCCAACGGCTCGCCATCGTC
CAGAAAACACGGCTCATCGGGCATCGGCAGGCGCTGCTGCCCGCGCCGTTCCCATTCCTCCGTTTCGGTC
AAGGCTGGCAGGTCTGGTTCCATGCCCGGAATGCCGGGCTGGCTGGGCGGCTCCTCGCCGGGGCCGGTCG
GTAGTTGCTGCTCGCCCGGATACAGGGTCGGGATGCGGCGCAGGTCGCCATGCCCCAACAGCGATTCGTC
CTGGTCGTCGTGATCAACCACCACGGCGGCACTGAACACCGACAGGCGCAACTGGTCGCGGGGCTGGCCC
CACGCCACGCGGTCATTGACCACGTAGGCCAACACGGTGCCGGGGCCGTTGAGCTTCACGACGGAGATCC
AGCGCTCGGCCACCAAGTCCTTGACTGCGTATTGGACCGTCCGCAAAGAACGTCCGATGAGCTTGGAAAG
TGTCTTCTGGCTGACCACCACGGCGTTCTGGTGGCCCATCTGCGCCACGAGGTGATGCAGCAGCATTGCC
GCCGTGGGTTTCCTCGCAATAAGCCCGGCCCACGCCTCATGCGCTTTGCGTTCCGTTTGC
