>Addgene plasmid #35344 | pBbB2c-GFP | addgene partial sequence | sequence record 43690 | GFP-R 5'-CCATCTAATTCAACAAGAATTGGGACAAC-3'
ATATGTATATCTCCTTCTTAAAAGATCTTTTGAATTCTTTTCTCTATCACTGATAGGGAGTGGTAAAATA
ACTCTATCAACGATAGAGTGTCAACAAAAATTAGGAATTAATGATGTCTAGATTAGATAAAAGTAAAGTG
ATTAACAGCGCATTAGAGCTGCTTAATGAGGTCGGAATCGAAGGTTTAACAACCCGTAAACTCGCCCAGA
AGCTAGGTGTAGAGCAGCCTACATTGTATTGGCATGTAAAAAATAAGCGGGCTTTGCTCGACGCCTTAGC
CATTGAGATGTTAGATAGGCACCATACTCACTTTTGCCCTTTAGAAGGGGAAAGCTGGCAAGATTTTTTA
CGTAATAACGCTAAAAGTTTTAGATGTGCTTTACTAAGTCATCGCGATGGAGCAAAAGTACATTTAGGTA
CACGGCCTACAGAAAAACAGTATGAAACTCTCGAAAATCAATTAGCCTTTTTATGCCAACAAGGTTTTTC
ACTAGAGAATGCATTATATGCACTCAGCGCTGTGGGGCATTTTACTTTAGGTTGCGTATTGGAAGATCAA
GAGCATCAAGTCGCTAAAGAAGAAAGGGAAACACCTACTACTGATAGTATGCCGCCATTATTACGACAAG
CTATCGAATTATTTGATCACCAAGGTGCAGAGCCAGCCTTCTTATTCGGCCTTGAATTGATCATATGCGG
ATTAGAAAAACAACTTAAATGTGAAAGTGGGTCTTAAGACGTCGATATCTGGCGAAAATGAGACGTTGAT
CGGCACGTAAGAGGTTCCAACTTTCACCATAATGAAATAAGATCACTACCGGGCGTATTTTTTGAGTTAT
CGA
